>Addgene plasmid #66224 | APJ-Tango | depositor partial sequence | sequence record 113061 | empty Tango
GACGGATCGGGAGATCTCCCGATCCCCTATGGTGCACTCTCAGTACAATCTGCTCTGATGCCGCATAGTT
AAGCCAGTATCTGCTCCCTGCTTGTGTGTTGGAGGTCGCTGAGTAGTGCGCGAGCAAAATTTAAGCTACA
ACAAGGCAAGGCTTGACCGACAATTGCATGAAGAATCTGCTTAGGGTTAGGCGTTTTGCGCTGCTTCGCG
ATGTACGGGCCAGATATACGCGTTGACATTGATTATTGACTAGTTATTAATAGTAATCAATTACGGGGTC
ATTAGTTCATAGCCCATATATGGAGTTCCGCGTTACATAACTTACGGTAAATGGCCCGCCTGGCTGACCG
CCCAACGACCCCCGCCCATTGACGTCAATAATGACGTATGTTCCCATAGTAACGCCAATAGGGACTTTCC
ATTGACGTCAATGGGTGGAGTATTTACGGTAAACTGCCCACTTGGCAGTACATCAAGTGTATCATATGCC
AAGTACGCCCCCTATTGACGTCAATGACGGTAAATGGCCCGCCTGGCATTATGCCCAGTACATGACCTTA
TGGGACTTTCCTACTTGGCAGTACATCTACGTATTAGTCATCGCTATTACCATGGTGATGCGGTTTTGGC
AGTACATCAATGGGCGTGGATAGCGGTTTGACTCACGGGGATTTCCAAGTCTCCACCCCATTGACGTCAA
TGGGAGTTTGTTTTGGCACCAAAATCAACGGGACTTTCCAAAATGTCGTAACAACTCCGCCCCATTGACG
CAAATGGGCGGTAGGCGTGTACGGTGGGAGGTCTATATAAGCAGAGCTCTCTGGCTAACTAGAGAACCCA
CTGCTTACTGGCTTATCGAAATTAATACGACTCACTATAGGGAGACCCAAGCTGGCTAGCGTTTAAACTT
AAGCTTGGTACCGAGCTCGGATCCACTAGTCCAGTGTGGTGGAATTCTGCAGATATCCAGCACAGTGGCG
GCCGCGCCACCATGAAGACGATCATCGCCCTGAGCTACATCTTCTGCCTGGTATTCGCCGACTACAAGGA
CGATGATGACGCCAGCATCGATACCGGTGGACGCACCCCACCCAGCCTGGGTCCCCAAGATGAGTCCTGC
ACCACCGCCAGCTCCTCCCTGGCCAAGGACACTTCATCGACCGGTGAGAACCTGTACTTCCAGCTAAGAT
TAGATAAAAGTAAAGTGATTAACAGCGCATTAGAGCTGCTTAATGAGGTCGGAATCGAAGGTTTAACAAC
CCGTAAACTCGCCCAGAAGCTAGGTGTAGAGCAGCCTACATTGTATTGGCATGTAAAAAATAAGCGGGCT
TTGCTCGACGCCTTAGCCATTGAGATGTTAGATAGGCACCATACTCACTTTTGCCCTTTAGAAGGGGAAA
GCTGGCAAGATTTTTTACGTAATAACGCTAAAAGTTTTAGATGTGCTTTACTAAGTCATCGCGATGGAGC
AAAAGTACATTTAGGTACACGGCCTACAGAAAAACAGTATGAAACTCTCGAAAATCAATTAGCCTTTTTA
TGCCAACAAGGTTTTTCACTAGAGAATGCATTATATGCACTCAGCGCTGTGGGGCATTTTACTTTAGGTT
GCGTATTGGAAGATCAAGAGCATCAAGTCGCTAAAGAAGAAAGGGAAACACCTACTACTGATAGTATGCC
GCCATTATTACGACAAGCTATCGAATTATTTGATCACCAAGGTGCAGAGCCAGCCTTCTTATTCGGCCTT
GAATTGATCATATGCGGATTAGAAAAACAACTTAAATGTGAAAGTGGGTCCGCGTACAGCCGCGCGCGTA
CGAAAAACAATTACGGGTCTACCATCGAGGGCCTGCTCGATCTCCCGGACGACGACGCCCCCGAAGAGGC
GGGGCTGGCGGCTCCGCGCCTGTCCTTTCTCCCCGCGGGACACACGCGCAGACTGTCGACGGCCCCCCCG
ACCGATGTCAGCCTGGGGGACGAGCTCCACTTAGACGGCGAGGACGTGGCGATGGCGCATGCCGACGCGC
TAGACGATTTCGATCTGGACATGTTGGGGGACGGGGATTCCCCGGGTCCGGGATTTACCCCCCACGACTC
CGCCCCCTACGGCGCTCTGGATATGGCCGACTTCGAGTTTGAGCAGATGTTTACCGATGCCCTTGGAATT
GACGAGTACGGTGGGTAGCTCGAGTCTAGAGGGCCCGTTTAAACCCGCTGATCAGCCTCGACTGTGCCTT
CTAGTTGCCAGCCATCTGTTGTTTGCCCCTCCCCCGTGCCTTCCTTGACCCTGGAAGGTGCCACTCCCAC
TGTCCTTTCCTAATAAAATGAGGAAATTGCATCGCATTGTCTGAGTAGGTGTCATTCTATTCTGGGGGGT
GGGGTGGGGCAGGACAGCAAGGGGGAGGATTGGGAAGACAATAGCAGGCATGCTGGGGATGCGGTGGGCT
CTATGGCTTCTGAGGCGGAAAGAACCAGCTGGGGCTCTAGGGGGTATCCCC
[124 nt withheld, positions 2502-2625]
C
[91 nt withheld, positions 2627-2717]
A
[49 nt withheld, positions 2719-2767]
CCTTTGACGTTGGAGTCCACGTTCTTT
[37 nt withheld, positions 2795-2831]
ACCCTATCTCGGTCTATTCTTTTGATTTATAAGGGATTTTGCCGATTTCGGCCTATTGGTTAAAAAATGA
GCTGATTTAACAAAAATTTAACGCGAATTAATTCTGTGGAATGTGTGTCAGTTAGGGTGTGGAAAGTCCC
CAGGCTCCCCAGCAGGCAGAAGTATGCAAAGCATGCATCTCAATTAGTCAGCAACCAGGTGTGGAAAGTC
CCCAGGCTCCCCAGCAGGCAGAAGTATGCAAAGCATGCATCTCAATTAGTCAGCAACCATAGTCCCGCCC
CTAACTCCGCCCATCCCGCCCCTAACTCCGCCCAGTTCCGCCCATTCTCCGCCCCATGGCTGACTAATTT
TTTTTATTTATGCAGAGGCCGAGGCCGCCTCTGCCTCTGAGCTATTCCAGAAGTAGTGAGGAGGCTTTTT
TGGAGGCCTAGGCTTTTGCAAAAAGCTCCCGGGAGCTTGTATATCCATTTTCGGATCTGATCAAGAGACA
GGATGAGGATCGTTTCGCATGATTGAACAAGATGGATTGCACGCAGGTTCTCCGGCCGCTTGGGTGGAGA
GGCTATTCGGCTATGACTGGGCACAACAGACAATCGGCTGCTCTGATGCCGCCGTGTTCCGGCTGTCAGC
GCAGGGGCGCCCGGTTCTTTTTGTCAAGACCGACCTGTCCGGTGCCCTGAATGAACTGCAGGACGAGGCA
GCGCGGCTATCGTGGCTGGCCACGACGGGCGTTCCTTGCGCAGCTGTGCTCGACGTTGTCACTGAAGCGG
GAAGGGACTGGCTGCTATTGGGCGAAGTGCCGGGGCAGGATCTCCTGTCATCTCACCTTGCTCCTGCCGA
GAAAGTATCCATCATGGCTGATGCAATGCGGCGGCTGCATACGCTTGATCCGGCTACCTGCCCATTCGAC
CACCAAGCGAAACATCGCATCGAGCGAGCACGTACTCGGATGGAAGCCGGTCTTGTCGATCAGGATGATC
TGGACGAAGAGCATCAGGGGCTCGCGCCAGCCGAACTGTTCGCCAGGCTCAAGGCGCGCATGCCCGACGG
CGAGGATCTCGTCGTGACCCATGGCGATGCCTGCTTGCCGAATATCATGGTGGAAAATGGCCGCTTTTCT
GGATTCATCGACTGTGGCCGGCTGGGTGTGGCGGACCGCTATCAGGACATAGCGTTGGCTACCCGTGATA
TTGCTGAAGAGCTTGGCGGCGAATGGGCTGACCGCTTCCTCGTGCTTTACGGTATCGCCGCTCCCGATTC
GCAGCGCATCGCCTTCTATCGCCTTCTTGACGAGTTCTTCTGAGCGGGACTCTGGGGTTCGAAATGACCG
ACCAAGCGACGCCCAACCTGCCATCACGAGATTTCGATTCCACCGCCGCCTTCTATGAAAGGTTGGGCTT
CGGAATCGTTTTCCGGGACGCCGGCTGGATGATCCTCCAGCGCGGGGATCTCATGCTGGAGTTCTTCGCC
CACCCCAACTTGTTTATTGCAGCTTATAATGGTTACAAATAAAGCAATAGCATCACAAATTTCACAAATA
AAGCATTTTTTTCACTGCATTCTAGTTGTGGTTTGTCCAAACTCATCAATGTATCTTATCATGTCTGTAT
ACCGTCGACCTCTAGCTAGAGCTTGGCGTAATCATGGTCATAGCTGTTTCCTGTGTGAAATTGTTATCCG
CTCACAATTCCACACAACATACGAGCCGGAAGCATAAAGTGTAAAGCCTGGGGTGCCTAATGAGTGAGCT
AACTCACATTAATTGCGTTGCGCTCACTGCCCGCTTTCCAGTCGGGAAACCTGTCGTGCCAGCTGCATTA
ATGAATCGGCCAACGCGCGGGGAGAGGCGGTTTGCGTATTGGGCGCTCTTCCGCTTCCTCGCTCACTGAC
TCGCTGCGCTCGGTCGTTCGGCTGCGGCGAGCGGTATCAGCTCACTCAAAGGCGGTAATACGGTTATCCA
CAGAATCAGGGGATAACGCAGGAAAGAACATGTGAGCAAAAGGCCAGCAAAAGGCCAGGAACCGTAAAAA
GGCCGCGTTGCTGGCGTTTTTCCATAGGCTCCGCCCCCCTGACGAGCATCACAAAAATCGACGCTCAAGT
CAGAGGTGGCGAAACCCGACAGGACTATAAAGATACCAGGCGTTTCCCCCTGGAAGCTCCCTCGTGCGCT
CTCCTGTTCCGACCCTGCCGCTTACCGGATACCTGTCCGCCTTTCTCCCTTCGGGAAGCGTGGCGCTTTC
TCATAGCTCACGCTGTAGGTATCTCAGTTCGGTGTAGGTCGTTCGCTCCAAGCTGGGCTGTGTGCACGAA
CCCCCCGTTCAGCCCGACCGCTGCGCCTTATCCGGTAACTATCGTCTTGAGTCCAACCCGGTAAGACACG
ACTTATCGCCACTGGCAGCAGCCACTGGTAACAGGATTAGCAGAGCGAGGTATGTAGGCGGTGCTACAGA
GTTCTTGAAGTGGTGGCCTAACTACGGCTACACTAGAAGAACAGTATTTGGTATCTGCGCTCTGCTGAAG
CCAGTTACCTTCGGAAAAAGAGTTGGTAGCTCTTGATCCGGCAAACAAACCACCGCTGGTAGCGGTTTTT
TTGTTTGCAAGCAGCAGATTACGCGCAGAAAAAAAGGATCTCAAGAAGATCCTTTGATCTTTTCTACGGG
GTCTGACGCTCAGTGGAACGAAAACTCACGTTAAGGGATTTTGGTCATGAGATTATCAAAAAGGATCTTC
ACCTAGATCCTTTTAAATTAAAAATGAAGTTTTAAATCAATCTAAAGTATATATGAGTAAACTTGGTCTG
ACAGTTACCAATGCTTAATCAGTGAGGCACCTATCTCAGCGATCTGTCTATTTCGTTCATCCATAGTTGC
CTGACTCCCCGTCGTGTAGATAACTACGATACGGGAGGGCTTACCATCTGGCCCCAGTGCTGCAATGATA
CCGCGAGACCCACGCTCACCGGCTCCAGATTTATCAGCAATAAACCAGCCAGCCGGAAGGGCCGAGCGCA
GAAGTGGTCCTGCAACTTTATCCGCCTCCATCCAGTCTATTAATTGTTGCCGGGAAGCTAGAGTAAGTAG
TTCGCCAGTTAATAGTTTGCGCAACGTTGTTGCCATTGCTACAGGCATCGTGGTGTCACGCTCGTCGTTT
GGTATGGCTTCATTCAGCTCCGGTTCCCAACGATCAAGGCGAGTTACATGATCCCCCATGTTGTGCAAAA
AAGCGGTTAGCTCCTTCGGTCCTCCGATCGTTGTCAGAAGTAAGTTGGCCGCAGTGTTATCACTCATGGT
TATGGCAGCACTGCATAATTCTCTTACTGTCATGCCATCCGTAAGATGCTTTTCTGTGACTGGTGAGTAC
TCAACCAAGTCATTCTGAGAATAGTGTATGCGGCGACCGAGTTGCTCTTGCCCGGCGTCAATACGGGATA
ATACCGCGCCACATAGCAGAACTTTAAAAGTGCTCATCATTGGAAAACGTTCTTCGGGGCGAAAACTCTC
AAGGATCTTACCGCTGTTGAGATCCAGTTCGATGTAACCCACTCGTGCACCCAACTGATCTTCAGCATCT
TTTACTTTCACCAGCGTTTCTGGGTGAGCAAAAACAGGAAGGCAAAATGCCGCAAAAAAGGGAATAAGGG
CGACACGGAAATGTTGAATACTCATACTCTTCCTTTTTCAATATTATTGAAGCATTTATCAGGGTTATTG
TCTCATGAGCGGATACATATTTGAATGTATTTAGAAAAATAAACAAATAGGGGTTCCGCGCACATTTCCC
CGAAAAGTGCCACCTGACGTC
