>Addgene plasmid #66224 | APJ-Tango | depositor partial sequence | sequence record 113062 | APJ
[1140 nt withheld, positions 1-1140]
