>Addgene plasmid #66224 | APJ-Tango | addgene partial sequence | sequence record 116969 | CMV-F 5'-CGCAAATGGGCGGTAGGCGTG-3'
TCTCTGGCTAACTAGAGAACCCACTGCTTACTGGCTTATCGAAATTAATACGACTCACTATAGGGAGACC
CAAGCTGGCTAGCGTTTAAACTTAAGCTTGGTACCGAGCTCGGATCCACTAGTCCAGTGTGGTGGAATTC
TGCAGATATCCAGCACAGTGGCGGCCGCGCCACCATGAAGACGATCATCGCCCTGAGCTACATCTTCTGC
CTGGTATTCGCCGACTACAAGGACGATGATGACGCCAGCATCGAT
[847 nt withheld, positions 256-1102]
