>Addgene plasmid #66224 | APJ-Tango | addgene partial sequence | sequence record 117646 | Tet-R 5'-GGCGAGTTTACGGGTTGTTA-3'
TCTAATGCGCTGTTATCACTTTACTTTTATCTAATCTTAGCTGGAAGTACAGGTTCTCACCGGTCGATGA
AGTGTCCTTGGCCAGGGAGGAGCTGGCGGTGGTGCAGGACTCATCTTGGGGACCCAGGCTGGGTGGGGTG
CGTCCACCGGTATCGAT
[837 nt withheld, positions 158-994]
