[The description below was written by a language model from this plasmid's Addgene catalogue record.]
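Description:
APJ-Tango is a mammalian expression plasmid from the PRESTO-Tango collection, built on an "empty Tango" backbone of about 6.6 kb that was originally derived from pcDNA3.1(+). It is maintained in E. coli as a high-copy plasmid under ampicillin selection. It also carries a neomycin resistance marker, so transfected mammalian cells can be selected with G418. No feature table accompanies the record, so origins of replication, polyadenylation signals and the exact layout of the fusion modules are not itemised.

The insert is the human apelin receptor (APLNR, also called APJ or AGTRL1), a roughly 1.1 kb coding sequence placed under the CMV promoter for strong constitutive expression. The backbone supplies an N-terminal FLAG tag, which allows detection of the expressed receptor. The depositor comments indicate that a tTA (tetracycline transactivator) sequence lies downstream of the receptor. The insert was cloned at a 5′ NotI site. The 3′ site is uncertain, because most vectors in the series carry XbaI rather than XhoI downstream of tTA.

This arrangement fits the Tango assay principle named in the stated purpose. Agonist activation of the receptor recruits arrestin, and that translocation event is converted into a transcriptional output, generally by releasing the receptor-tethered transactivator so that it can drive a reporter gene supplied by the assay cell line. The record does not describe the protease cleavage site, any arrestin-recruitment-enhancing sequence or the reporter.

The construct is intended for G protein-independent, arrestin-based screening of ligands at APJ. It can be used on its own or in parallel with the other receptors in the collection for profiling across the druggable GPCRome. It was generated under a programme that develops tools for understudied drug-target families.
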