Addgene plasmid #66224: APJ-Tango
Purpose: Expression of G protein-coupled receptors for PRESTO-Tango: parallel receptorome expression and screening via transcriptional output, with transcriptional activation following arrestin translocation
Depositing lab: Bryan Roth. Depositing organization: University of North Carolina at Chapel Hill. Publication: PRESTO-Tango as an open-source resource for interrogation of the druggable human GPCRome. Kroeze WK, Sassano MF, Huang XP, Lansu K, McCorvy JD, Giguere PM, Sciaky N, Roth BL. Nat Struct Mol Biol. 2015 May;22(5):362-9. doi: 10.1038/nsmb.3014. Epub 2015 Apr 20. PubMed 25895059.
Backbone
  Vector backbone: empty Tango
  Backbone size w/o insert (bp): 6632
  Vector type: Mammalian Expression
  Selectable markers: Neomycin (select with G418)
Growth in bacteria
  Bacterial resistance: Ampicillin, 100 μg/mL
  Growth temperature: 37°C
  Growth strain: DH5alpha
  Copy number: High Copy
Gene/Insert
  Gene/Insert name: APJ
  Species: H. sapiens (human)
  Insert size (bp): 1140
  Entrez Gene: APLNR (a.k.a. AGTRL1, APJ, APJR, HG11)
  Promoter: CMV
  Tag / fusion protein: FLAG (N terminal on backbone)
  Cloning method: Restriction Enzyme; 5′ cloning site NotI (not destroyed); 3′ cloning site XhoI (unknown if destroyed)
  Sequencing primers: 5′ CMV-F; 3′ Tet-R
Terms and licenses: Academic/Nonprofit Terms; Industry Terms: Not Available to Industry
Depositor comments: Please note: Most of the PRESTO-Tango vectors do not contain the XhoI cut site downstream of the tTA sequence and instead carry an XbaI site. If you need to perform an XhoI digest we recommend sequencing with a forward primer at the C-terminus of tTA to determine which of the two sites is present. Suggested primer: 5-gagctccacttagacggcgagg-3. Original backbone was pcDNA3.1(+). These plasmids were generated as part of the Illuminating the Druggable Genome (IDG) program sponsored by the NIH Common Fund. The goal of this program is to identify, gather, and distribute information and resources for proteins that currently are not well-studied yet belong to commonly drug-targeted protein families: protein kinases, non-olfactory G-protein coupled receptors (GPCRs), and ion channels. The IDG program is designed to develop fundamental research tools for understudied proteins, elucidate their function, and disseminate the IDG-related resources and data to the greater scientific community.
How to cite: APJ-Tango was a gift from Bryan Roth (Addgene plasmid # 66224 ; http://n2t.net/addgene:66224 ; RRID:Addgene_66224)
